>Addgene plasmid #115905 | pLacI-LAP-BUB1 | addgene full sequence | sequence record 224890 | Addgene NGS Result
GTGATGCGGTTTTGGCAGTACATCAATGGGCGTGGATAGCGGTTTGACTCACGGGGATTTCCAAGTCTCC
ACCCCATTGACGTCAATGGGAGTTTGTTTTGGCACCAAAATCAACGGGACTTTCCAAAATGTCGTAACAA
CTCCGCCCCATTGACGCAAATGGGCGGTAGGCGTGTACGGTGGGAGGTCTATATAAGCAGAGCTGGTTTA
GTGAACCGTCAGATCCGCTAGCATGGTGAAACCAGTAACGTTATACGATGTCGCAGAGTATGCCGGTGTC
TCTTATCAGACCGTTTCCCGCGTGGTGAACCAGGCCAGCCACGTTTCTGCGAAAACGCGGGAAAAAGTGG
AAGCGGCGATGGCGGAGCTGAATTACATTCCCAACCGCGTGGCACAACAACTGGCGGGCAAACAGTCGTT
GCTGATTGGCGTTGCCACCTCCAGTCTGGCCCTGCACGCGCCGTCGCAAATTGTCGCGGCGATTAAATCT
CGCGCCGATCAACTGGGTGCCAGCGTGGTGGTGTCGATGGTAGAACGAAGCGGCGTCGAAGCCTGTAAAG
CGGCGGTGCACAATCTTCTCGCGCAACGCGTCAGTGGGCTGATCATTAACTATCCGCTGGATGACCAGGA
TGCCATTGCTGTGGAAGCTGCCTGCACTAATGTTCCGGCGTTATTTCTTGATGTCTCTGACCAGACACCC
ATCAACAGTATTATTTTCTCCCATGAAGACGGTACGCGACTGGGCGTGGAGCATCTGGTCGCATTGGGTC
ACCAGCAAATCGCGCTGTTAGCGGGCCCATTAAGTTCTGTCTCGGCGCGTCTGCGTCTGGCTGGCTGGCA
TAAATATCTCACTCGCAATCAAATTCAGCCGATAGCGGAACGGGAAGGCGACTGGAGTGCCATGTCCGGT
TTTCAACAAACCATGCAAATGCTGAATGAGGGCATCGTTCCCACTGCGATGCTGGTTGCCAACGATCAGA
TGGCGCTGGGCGCAATGCGCGCCATTACCGAGTCCGGGCTGCGCGTTGGTGCGGATATCTCGGTAGTGGG
ATACGACGATACCGAAGACAGCTCATGTTATATCCCGCCGTTAACCACCATCAAACAGGATTTTCGCCTG
CTGGGGCAAACCAGCGTGGACCGCTTGCTGCAACTCTCTCAGGGCCAGGCGGTGAAGGGCAATCAGCTGT
TGCCCGTCTCACTGGTGAAAAGAAAAACCACCCTGGCGCCCAATACGCAAACCGCCTCTCCCCGCGCGTT
GGCCGATTCATTAATGCAGCTGGCACGACAGGTTTCCCGAAGCAGCCTGAGGCCTCCTAAGAAGAAGAGG
AAGGTTGGGCTAGCGCTACCGGTCGCCACCATGGTGAGCAAGGGCGAGGAGCTGTTCACCGGGGTGGTGC
CCATCCTGGTCGAGCTGGACGGCGACGTAAACGGCCACAAGTTCAGCGTGTCCGGCGAGGGCGAGGGCGA
TGCCACCTACGGCAAGCTGACCCTGAAGTTCATCTGCACCACCGGCAAGCTGCCCGTGCCCTGGCCCACC
CTCGTGACCACCCTGACCTACGGCGTGCAGTGCTTCAGCCGCTACCCCGACCACATGAAGCAGCACGACT
TCTTCAAGTCCGCCATGCCCGAAGGCTACGTCCAGGAGCGCACCATCTTCTTCAAGGACGACGGCAACTA
CAAGACCCGCGCCGAGGTGAAGTTCGAGGGCGACACCCTGGTGAACCGCATCGAGCTGAAGGGCATCGAC
TTCAAGGAGGACGGCAACATCCTGGGGCACAAGCTGGAGTACAACTACAACAGCCACAACGTCTATATCA
TGGCCGACAAGCAGAAGAACGGCATCAAGGTGAACTTCAAGATCCGCCACAACATCGAGGACGGCAGCGT
GCAGCTCGCCGACCACTACCAGCAGAACACCCCCATCGGCGACGGCCCCGTGCTGCTGCCCGACAACCAC
TACCTGAGCACCCAGTCCGCCCTGAGCAAAGACCCCAACGAGAAGCGCGATCACATGGTCCTGCTGGAGT
TCGTGACCGCCGCCGGGATCACTCTCGGCATGGACGAGCTGTACAAGTCCGGAGGGGATCGGTGGAGCTC
CACCGGTGGCGGCCGCTCTAGAGAGAATCTTTATTTTCAGGGCGCCGCCAAATTCAAAGAAACCGCTGCT
GCTAAATTCGAACGCCAGCACATGGACAGCGGAGGTGGAGGTACTAGTCTCGAGATGGACACCCCGGAAA
ATGTCCTTCAGATGCTTGAAGCCCACATGCAGAGCTACAAGGGCAATGACCCTCTTGGTGAATGGGAAAG
ATACATACAGTGGGTAGAAGAGAATTTTCCTGAGAATAAAGAATACTTGATAACTTTACTAGAACATTTA
ATGAAGGAATTTTTAGATAAGAAGAAATACCACAATGACCCAAGATTCATCAGTTATTGTTTAAAATTTG
CTGAGTACAACAGTGACCTCCATCAATTTTTTGAGTTTCTGTACAACCATGGGATTGGAACCCTGTCATC
CCCTCTGTACATTGCCTGGGCGGGGCATCTGGAAGCCCAAGGAGAGCTGCAGCATGCCAGTGCTGTCCTT
CAGAGAGGAATTCAAAACCAGGCTGAACCCAGAGAGTTCCTGCAACAACAATACAGGTTATTTCAGACAC
GCCTCACTGAAACCCATTTGCCAGCTCAAGCTAGAACCTCAGAACCTCTGCATAATGTTCAGGTTTTAAA
TCAAATGATAACATCAAAATCAAATCCAGGAAATAACATGGCCTGCATTTCTAAGAATCAGGGTTCAGAG
CTTTCTGGAGTGATATCTTCAGCTTGTGATAAAGAGTCAAATATGGAACGAAGAGTGATCACGATTTCTA
AATCAGAATATTCTGTGCACTCATCTTTGGCATCCAAAGTTGATGTTGAGCAGGTTGTTATGTATTGCAA
GGAGAAGCTTATTCGTGGGGAATCAGAATTTTCCTTTGAAGAATTGAGAGCCCAGAAATACAATCAACGG
AGAAAGCATGAGCAATGGGTAAATGAAGACAGACATTATATGAAAAGGAAAGAAGCAAATGCTTTTGAAG
AACAGCTATTAAAACAGAAAATGGATGAACTTCATAAGAAGTTGCATCAGGTGGTGGAGACATCCCATGA
GGATCTGCCCGCTTCCCAGGAAAGGTCCGAGGTTAATCCAGCACGTATGGGGCCAAGTGTAGGCTCCCAG
CAGGAACTGAGAGCGCCATGTCTTCCAGTAACCTATCAGCAGACACCAGTGAACATGGAAAAGAACCCAA
GAGAGGCACCTCCTGTTGTTCCTCCTTTGGCAAATGCTATTTCTGCAGCTTTGGTGTCCCCAGCCACCAG
CCAGAGCATTGCTCCTCCTGTTCCTTTGAAAGCCCAGACAGTAACAGACTCCATGTTTGCAGTGGCCAGC
AAAGATGCTGGATGTGTGAATAAGAGTACTCATGAATTCAAGCCACAGAGTGGAGCAGAGATCAAAGAAG
GGTGTGAAACACATAAGGTTGCCAACACAAGTTCTTTTCACACAACTCCAAACACATCACTGGGAATGGT
TCAGGCAACGCCATCCAAAGTGCAGCCATCACCCACCGTGCACACAAAAGAAGCATTAGGTTTCATCATG
AATATGTTTCAGGCTCCTACACTTCCTGATATTTCTGATGACAAAGATGAATGGCAATCTCTAGATCAAA
ATGAAGATGCATTTGAAGCCCAGTTTCAAAAAAATGTAAGGTCATCTGGGGCTTGGGGAGTCAATAAGAT
CATCTCTTCTTTGTCATCTGCTTTTCATGTGTTTGAAGATGGAAACAAAGAAAATTATGGATTACCACAG
CCTAAAAATAAACCCACAGGAGCCAGGACCTTTGGAGAACGCTCTGTCAGCAGACTTCCTTCAAAACCAA
AGGAGGAAGTGCCTCATGCTGAAGAGTTTTTGGATGACTCAACTGTATGGGGTATTCGCTGCAACAAAAC
CCTGGCACCCAGTCCTAAGAGCCCAGGAGACTTCACATCTGCTGCACAACTTGCGTCTACACCATTCCAC
AAGCTTCCAGTGGAGTCAGTGCACATTTTAGAAGATAAAGAAAATGTGGTAGCAAAACAGTGTACCCAGG
CGACTTTGGATTCTTGTGAGGAAAACATGGTGGTGCCTTCAAGGGATGGAAAATTCAGTCCAATTCAAGA
GAAAAGCCCAAAACAGGCCTTGTCGTCTCACATGTATTCAGCATCCTTACTTCGTCTGAGCCAGCCTGCT
GCAGGTGGGGTACTTACCTGTGAGGCAGAGTTGGGCGTTGAGGCTTGCAGACTCACAGACACTGACGCTG
CCATTGCAGAAGATCCACCAGATGCTATTGCTGGGCTCCAAGCAGAATGGATGCAGATGAGTTCACTTGG
GACTGTTGATGCTCCAAACTTCATTGTTGGGAACCCATGGGATGATAAGCTGATTTTCAAACTTTTATCT
GGGCTTTCTAAACCAGTGAGTTCCTATCCAAATACTTTTGAATGGCAATGTAAACTTCCAGCCATCAAGC
CCAAGACTGAATTTCAATTGGGTTCTAAGCTGGTCTATGTCCATCACCTTCTTGGAGAAGGAGCCTTTGC
CCAGGTGTACGAAGCTACCCAGGGAGATCTGAATGATGCTAAAAATAAACAGAAATTTGTTTTAAAGGTC
CAAAAGCCTGCCAACCCCTGGGAATTCTACATTGGGACCCAGTTGATGGAAAGACTAAAGCCATCTATGC
AGCACATGTTTATGAAGTTCTATTCTGCCCACTTATTCCAGAATGGCAGTGTATTAGTAGGAGAGCTCTA
CAGCTATGGAACATTATTAAATGCCATTAACCTCTATAAAAATACCCCTGAAAAAGTGATGCCTCAAGGT
CTTGTCATCTCTTTTGCTATGAGAATGCTTTACATGATTGAGCAAGTGCATGACTGTGAAATCATTCATG
GAGACATTAAACCAGACAATTTCATACTTGGAAACGGATTTTTGGAACAGGATGATGAAGATGATTTATC
TGCTGGCTTGGCACTGATTGACCTGGGTCAGAGTATAGATATGAAACTTTTTCCAAAAGGAACTATATTC
ACAGCAAAGTGTGAAACATCTGGTTTTCAGTGTGTTGAGATGCTCAGCAACAAACCATGGAACTACCAGA
TCGATTACTTTGGGGTTGCTGCAACAGTATATTGCATGCTCTTTGGCACTTACATGAAAGTGAAAAATGA
AGGAGGAGAGTGTAAGCCTGAAGGTCTTTTTAGAAGGCTTCCTCATTTGGATATGTGGAATGAATTTTTT
CATGTTATGTTGAATATTCCAGATTGTCATCATCTTCCATCTTTGGATTTGTTAAGGCAAAAGCTGAAGA
AAGTATTTCAACAACACTATACTAACAAGATTAGGGCCCTACGTAATAGGCTAATTGTACTGCTCTTAGA
ATGTAAACGATCACGAAAATAAGGATCCACCGGATCTAGATAACTGATCATAATCAGCCATACCACATTT
GTAGAGGTTTTACTTGCTTTAAAAAACCTCCCACACCTCCCCCTGAACCTGAAACATAAAATGAATGCAA
TTGTTGTTGTTAACTTGTTTATTGCAGCTTATAATGGTTACAAATAAAGCAATAGCATCACAAATTTCAC
AAATAAAGCATTTTTTTCACTGCATTCTAGTTGTGGTTTGTCCAAACTCATCAATGTATCTTAACGCGTA
AATTGTAAGCGTTAATATTTTGTTAAAATTCGCGTTAAATTTTTGTTAAATCAGCTCATTTTTTAACCAA
TAGGCCGAAATCGGCAAAATCCCTTATAAATCAAAAGAATAGACCGAGATAGGGT
[37 nt withheld, positions 5866-5902]
AAAGAACGTGGACTCCAACGTCAAAGG
[49 nt withheld, positions 5930-5978]
T
[91 nt withheld, positions 5980-6070]
G
[124 nt withheld, positions 6072-6195]
CAGGTGGCACTTTTCGGGGAAATGTGCGCGGAACCCCTATTTGTTTATTTTTCTAAATACATTCAAATAT
GTATCCGCTCATGAGACAATAACCCTGATAAATGCTTCAATAATATTGAAAAAGGAAGAGTCCTGAGGCG
GAAAGAACCAGCTGTGGAATGTGTGTCAGTTAGGGTGTGGAAAGTCCCCAGGCTCCCCAGCAGGCAGAAG
TATGCAAAGCATGCATCTCAATTAGTCAGCAACCAGGTGTGGAAAGTCCCCAGGCTCCCCAGCAGGCAGA
AGTATGCAAAGCATGCATCTCAATTAGTCAGCAACCATAGTCCCGCCCCTAACTCCGCCCATCCCGCCCC
TAACTCCGCCCAGTTCCGCCCATTCTCCGCCCCATGGCTGACTAATTTTTTTTATTTATGCAGAGGCCGA
GGCCGCCTCGGCCTCTGAGCTATTCCAGAAGTAGTGAGGAGGCTTTTTTGGAGGCCTAGGCTTTTGCAAA
GATCGATCAAGAGACAGGATGAGGATCGTTTCGCATGATTGAACAAGATGGATTGCACGCAGGTTCTCCG
GCCGCTTGGGTGGAGAGGCTATTCGGCTATGACTGGGCACAACAGACAATCGGCTGCTCTGATGCCGCCG
TGTTCCGGCTGTCAGCGCAGGGGCGCCCGGTTCTTTTTGTCAAGACCGACCTGTCCGGTGCCCTGAATGA
ACTGCAAGACGAGGCAGCGCGGCTATCGTGGCTGGCCACGACGGGCGTTCCTTGCGCAGCTGTGCTCGAC
GTTGTCACTGAAGCGGGAAGGGACTGGCTGCTATTGGGCGAAGTGCCGGGGCAGGATCTCCTGTCATCTC
ACCTTGCTCCTGCCGAGAAAGTATCCATCATGGCTGATGCAATGCGGCGGCTGCATACGCTTGATCCGGC
TACCTGCCCATTCGACCACCAAGCGAAACATCGCATCGAGCGAGCACGTACTCGGATGGAAGCCGGTCTT
GTCGATCAGGATGATCTGGACGAAGAGCATCAGGGGCTCGCGCCAGCCGAACTGTTCGCCAGGCTCAAGG
CGAGCATGCCCGACGGCGAGGATCTCGTCGTGACCCATGGCGATGCCTGCTTGCCGAATATCATGGTGGA
AAATGGCCGCTTTTCTGGATTCATCGACTGTGGCCGGCTGGGTGTGGCGGACCGCTATCAGGACATAGCG
TTGGCTACCCGTGATATTGCTGAAGAGCTTGGCGGCGAATGGGCTGACCGCTTCCTCGTGCTTTACGGTA
TCGCCGCTCCCGATTCGCAGCGCATCGCCTTCTATCGCCTTCTTGACGAGTTCTTCTGAGCGGGACTCTG
GGGTTCGAAATGACCGACCAAGCGACGCCCAACCTGCCATCACGAGATTTCGATTCCACCGCCGCCTTCT
ATGAAAGGTTGGGCTTCGGAATCGTTTTCCGGGACGCCGGCTGGATGATCCTCCAGCGCGGGGATCTCAT
GCTGGAGTTCTTCGCCCACCCTAGGGGGAGGCTAACTGAAACACGGAAGGAGACAATACCGGAAGGAACC
CGCGCTATGACGGCAATAAAAAGACAGAATAAAACGCACGGTGTTGGGTCGTTTGTTCATAAACGCGGGG
TTCGGTCCCAGGGCTGGCACTCTGTCGATACCCCACCGAGACCCCATTGGGGCCAATACGCCCGCGTTTC
TTCCTTTTCCCCACCCCACCCCCCAAGTTCGGGTGAAGGCCCAGGGCTCGCAGCCAACGTCGGGGCGGCA
GGCCCTGCCATAGCCTCAGGTTACTCATATATACTTTAGATTGATTTAAAACTTCATTTTTAATTTAAAA
GGATCTAGGTGAAGATCCTTTTTGATAATCTCATGACCAAAATCCCTTAACGTGAGTTTTCGTTCCACTG
AGCGTCAGACCCCGTAGAAAAGATCAAAGGATCTTCTTGAGATCCTTTTTTTCTGCGCGTAATCTGCTGC
TTGCAAACAAAAAAACCACCGCTACCAGCGGTGGTTTGTTTGCCGGATCAAGAGCTACCAACTCTTTTTC
CGAAGGTAACTGGCTTCAGCAGAGCGCAGATACCAAATACTGTTCTTCTAGTGTAGCCGTAGTTAGGCCA
CCACTTCAAGAACTCTGTAGCACCGCCTACATACCTCGCTCTGCTAATCCTGTTACCAGTGGCTGCTGCC
AGTGGCGATAAGTCGTGTCTTACCGGGTTGGACTCAAGACGATAGTTACCGGATAAGGCGCAGCGGTCGG
GCTGAACGGGGGGTTCGTGCACACAGCCCAGCTTGGAGCGAACGACCTACACCGAACTGAGATACCTACA
GCGTGAGCTATGAGAAAGCGCCACGCTTCCCGAAGGGAGAAAGGCGGACAGGTATCCGGTAAGCGGCAGG
GTCGGAACAGGAGAGCGCACGAGGGAGCTTCCAGGGGGAAACGCCTGGTATCTTTATAGTCCTGTCGGGT
TTCGCCACCTCTGACTTGAGCGTCGATTTTTGTGATGCTCGTCAGGGGGGCGGAGCCTATGGAAAAACGC
CAGCAACGCGGCCTTTTTACGGTTCCTGGCCTTTTGCTGGCCTTTTGCTCACATGTTCTTTCCTGCGTTA
TCCCCTGATTCTGTGGATAACCGTATTACCGCCATGCATTAGTTATTAATAGTAATCAATTACGGGGTCA
TTAGTTCATAGCCCATATATGGAGTTCCGCGTTACATAACTTACGGTAAATGGCCCGCCTGGCTGACCGC
CCAACGACCCCCGCCCATTGACGTCAATAATGACGTATGTTCCCATAGTAACGCCAATAGGGACTTTCCA
TTGACGTCAATGGGTGGAGTATTTACGGTAAACTGCCCACTTGGCAGTACATCAAGTGTATCATATGCCA
AGTACGCCCCCTATTGACGTCAATGACGGTAAATGGCCCGCCTGGCATTATGCCCAGTACATGACCTTAT
GGGACTTTCCTACTTGGCAGTACATCTACGTATTAGTCATCGCTATTACCATG
Features (pLannotate 1.2.2; 18 found; start..end, strand, type, name):
      1..204     +  promoter       CMV promoter: human cytomegalovirus (CMV) immediate early promoter
    236..1300    +  CDS            lacI: lac repressor; lacI; The lac repressor binds to the lac operator to inhibit transcription in E. coli. This inhibition can be relieved by adding lactose or isopropyl-β-D-thiogalactopyranoside (IPTG).
   1361..2077    +  CDS            EGFP: EGFP is a basic (constitutively fluorescent) green fluorescent protein published in 1996, derived from Aequorea victoria. It is reported to be a rapidly-maturing weak dimer with moderate acid sensitivity.
   2104..2122    +  misc_feature   MCS (fragment): pBluescript multiple cloning site
   2123..2142    +  CDS            capTEV™ (fragment): composite tag for in vivo biotinylation, TEV protease cleavage, and 6xHis tagging
   2156..2200    +  CDS            S-Tag: affinity and epitope tag derived from pancreatic ribonuclease A
   2225..5479    +  CDS            BUB1: BUB1_HUMAN - Also known as BUB1L. Experimental evidence at protein level: Swiss-Prot protein existence level 1. Serine/threonine-protein kinase that performs 2 crucial functions during mitosis: it is essential for spindle-assembly checkpoint signaling and for correct chromosome alignment. Has a key role in the assembly of checkpoint proteins at the kinetochore, being required for the subsequent localization of CENPF, BUB1B, CENPE and MAD2L1. Required for the kinetochore localization of PLK1. Required for centromeric enrichment of AUKRB in prometaphase. Plays an important role in defining SGO1
   5505..5589    +  CDS            large T antigen (fragment): large T antigen from SV40 (simian virus 40)
   5612..5733    +  polyA_signal   SV40 poly(A) signal: SV40 polyadenylation signal
   5767..6195    -  rep_origin     f1 ori (sequence partly withheld): f1 bacteriophage origin of replication; arrow indicates direction of (+) strand synthesis
   6222..6326    +  promoter       AmpR promoter: bla
   6328..6685    +  promoter       SV40 promoter: SV40 enhancer and early promoter
   6720..7514    +  CDS            NeoR/KanR: aminoglycoside phosphotransferase from Tn5; aph(3')-II (or nptII); confers resistance to neomycin, kanamycin, and G418 (Geneticin®)
   7535..7687    +  CDS            ble (fragment): BLE_KLEPN - Experimental evidence at protein level: Swiss-Prot protein existence level 1. Binding protein with a strong affinity to the bleomycin family of antibiotics. Binds to CL990; an antimitotic-antibiotic compound. From Klebsiella pneumoniae.
   7746..7793    +  polyA_signal   HSV TK poly(A) signal: herpes simplex virus thymidine kinase polyadenylation signal (Cole and Stacy, 1985)
   7884..7900    -  polyA_signal   bGH poly(A) signal (fragment): bovine growth hormone polyadenylation signal
   8122..8710    +  rep_origin     ori: high-copy-number ColE1/pMB1/pBR322/pUC origin of replication
   8885..9188    +  enhancer       CMV enhancer: human cytomegalovirus immediate early enhancer
