[The description below was written by a language model from this plasmid's Addgene catalogue record and pLannotate feature annotations shown in this document.]
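Description:
pLacI-LAP-BUB1 is a 9.2 kb mammalian expression plasmid that produces wild-type human BUB1 fused to the E. coli lac repressor, so that BUB1 can be tethered to chromosomal LacO arrays ("LacO spots") in cells. The catalogue lists the vector type as lentiviral. However, the annotated full sequence shows no LTRs, packaging signal, RRE or other lentiviral elements. Its layout instead resembles a conventional EGFP-C-type transfection plasmid, and the two sources should be regarded as inconsistent on this point. In bacteria the plasmid is maintained at high copy from a ColE1/pUC origin and selected with kanamycin. An f1 origin is also present. The NeoR/KanR gene sits behind tandem bacterial (bla) and SV40 early promoters and is followed by an HSV TK polyadenylation signal, so the same marker should also allow G418 selection in mammalian cells.

The payload is a single open reading frame driven by the CMV immediate-early enhancer and promoter, which span the numbering origin of the circular map, and terminated by an SV40 poly(A) signal. From the N terminus it encodes LacI, then a LAP (localisation and affinity purification) module made up of EGFP, a short segment annotated as a TEV-cleavage tag fragment, and an S-tag, and finally full-length BUB1. LacI supplies sequence-specific binding to lac operator repeats. EGFP lets the tethered protein be seen as a fluorescent focus, and the S-tag offers an affinity handle. BUB1 is a mitotic serine/threonine kinase required for spindle assembly checkpoint signalling and for recruiting checkpoint proteins to kinetochores. Placing it at an ectopic LacO site allows its recruitment activities to be examined away from the kinetochore, in keeping with the associated study dissecting BUB1's checkpoint roles.
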