Addgene plasmid #115905: pLacI-LAP-BUB1
Purpose: Used to express BUB1-WT fused to LacI for recruitment of BUB1 to LacO spots.
Depositing lab: Geert Kops. Depositing organization: Hubrecht Institute. Publication: Dissecting the roles of human BUB1 in the spindle assembly checkpoint. Vleugel M, Hoek TA, Tromer E, Sliedrecht T, Groenewold V, Omerzu M, Kops GJ. J Cell Sci. 2015 Aug 15;128(16):2975-82. doi: 10.1242/jcs.169821. Epub 2015 Jul 6. PubMed 26148513.
Backbone
  Vector backbone: pLacI
  Vector type: Lentiviral
Growth in bacteria
  Bacterial resistance: Kanamycin, 50 μg/mL
  Growth temperature: 37°C
  Growth strain: NEB Stable
  Copy number: High Copy
Gene/Insert
  Gene/Insert name: LacI-BUB1
  Species: H. sapiens (human)
  Entrez Gene: BUB1 (a.k.a. BUB1A, BUB1L, hBUB1)
  Tag / fusion protein: EGFP (N terminal on backbone)
  Cloning method: Restriction Enzyme; 5′ cloning site Unknown (unknown if destroyed)
Terms and licenses: Academic/Nonprofit Terms; Industry Terms: Not Available to Industry
How to cite: pLacI-LAP-BUB1 was a gift from Geert Kops (Addgene plasmid # 115905 ; http://n2t.net/addgene:115905 ; RRID:Addgene_115905)
